Addgene plasmid #120529: U6-MosIR
Purpose: dsRNA expression
Depositing lab: Petr Svoboda. Depositing organization: Institute of Molecular Genetics of the Czech Academy of Sciences.
Backbone
  Vector backbone: pJET1.2
  Vector type: RNAi
Growth in bacteria
  Bacterial resistance: Ampicillin, 100 μg/mL
  Growth temperature: 37°C
  Growth strain: DH5alpha
  Copy number: High Copy
Gene/Insert
  Gene/Insert name: Mos
  Species: M. musculus (mouse)
  Entrez Gene: Mos (a.k.a. c-mos)
  Cloning method: Restriction Enzyme; 5′ cloning site Unknown (unknown if destroyed); 3′ cloning site Unknown (unknown if destroyed)
Terms and licenses: Academic/Nonprofit Terms; Industry Terms: Not Available to Industry
How to cite: U6-MosIR was a gift from Petr Svoboda (Addgene plasmid # 120529 ; http://n2t.net/addgene:120529 ; RRID:Addgene_120529)
