[The description below was written by a language model from this plasmid's Addgene catalogue record and pLannotate feature annotations shown in this document.]
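Description:
U6-MosIR is a small (about 2.7 kb) RNAi plasmid built on the pJET1.2 cloning backbone and designed to express double-stranded RNA against the mouse Mos (c-mos) gene. It is propagated in E. coli through a high-copy ColE1/pUC-type origin and selected with ampicillin via the β-lactamase gene under its native bla promoter. No mammalian selection marker or reporter is annotated.

The payload is an inverted-repeat (IR) cassette placed directly downstream of the human U6 snRNA promoter, an RNA polymerase III promoter commonly used to drive short, untranslated RNAs. Both the depositor sequence and the repository's sequencing result, which are the same length and show the same features in opposite orientation, contain two Mos fragments of roughly 150 bp on opposite strands. These are separated by a spacer of about 100 bp. Transcription through this arrangement should yield an RNA whose two arms fold back on each other to form a Mos hairpin with a double-stranded stem and a loop derived from the spacer. The annotation tool labelled the Mos arms by similarity to the human protein, but the catalogue entry gives the insert species as mouse. The short "env" match within the spacer and the small lacI fragment beside the U6 promoter are probably incidental similarity hits or cloning remnants rather than functional elements. The record does not annotate a Pol III terminator, and the cloning sites are listed as unknown.

The stated purpose is dsRNA expression, so the plasmid suits studies of how cells process or respond to Pol III-driven hairpin dsRNA, with Mos sequences as the RNAi target.
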