Features (pLannotate 1.2.2; 8 found; start..end, strand, type, name):
      5..151     -  CDS            MOS (fragment): MOS_HUMAN - Experimental evidence at protein level: Swiss-Prot protein existence level 1. From Homo sapiens (Human).
    171..236     +  CDS            env (fragment): ENV_IPMAE - Experimental evidence at transcript level: Swiss-Prot protein existence level 2. The transmembrane protein (TM) acts as a class I viral fusion protein. Under the current model, the protein has at least 3 conformational states: pre-fusion native state, pre-hairpin intermediate state, and post-fusion hairpin state. During viral and target cell membrane fusion, the coiled coil regions (heptad repeats) assume a trimer-of-hairpins structure, positioning the fusion peptide in close proximity to the C-terminal region of the ectodomain. The formation of this structure appears to drive appo
    250..399     +  CDS            MOS (fragment): MOS_HUMAN - Experimental evidence at protein level: Swiss-Prot protein existence level 1. From Homo sapiens (Human).
    393..633     -  promoter       U6 promoter: RNA polymerase III promoter for human U6 snRNA
    638..721     -  CDS            lacI (fragment): lac repressor; lacI; The lac repressor binds to the lac operator to inhibit transcription in E. coli. This inhibition can be relieved by adding lactose or isopropyl-β-D-thiogalactopyranoside (IPTG).
    904..1492    -  rep_origin     ori: high-copy-number ColE1/pMB1/pBR322/pUC origin of replication
   1663..2523    -  CDS            AmpR: β-lactamase; bla; confers resistance to ampicillin, carbenicillin, and related antibiotics
   2524..2628    -  promoter       AmpR promoter: bla
>Addgene plasmid #120529 | U6-MosIR | depositor full sequence | sequence record 229055 | U6-MosIR sequence 2715 bps
GCCCCTGCAGAAAAAAGGTACCTAGGCTGTTGGAGTCTTCGGGCGTGCGCGTGCTGGCAGCCACAACCCG
AACTATGTTGTCGTGGCGTAGTCTTGCAATGTTCAGTTCAGCCCAGAAACTCCGCTGGGATGCACGTAGG
TCCTTGGTGCAAGGGTGATTCCAAAAGAGTAAAACTTTGGTAAACCAGATTATTTATCCATCTACCCCAG
TCTGTGTTTACCCCCCTTTCTTGTTTACTTGCTTGATGGTGCACCAAGGACCTACGTGCATCCCAGCGGA
GTTTCTGGGCTGAACTGAACATTGCAAGACTACGCCACGACAACATAGTTCGGGTTGTGGCTGCCAGCAC
GCGCACGCCCGAAGACTCCAACAGCCTAGGTACCGGTGTTTCGTCCTTTCCACAAGATATATAAAGCCAA
GAAATCGAAATACTTTCAAGTTACGGTAAGCATATGATAGTCCATTTTAAAACATAATTTTAAAACTGCA
AACTACCCAAGAAATTATTACTTTCTACGTCACGTATTTTGTACTAATATCTTTGTGTTTACAGTCAAAT
TAATTCCAATTATCTCTCTAACAGCCTTGTATCGTATATGCAAATATGAAGGAATCATGGGAAATAGGCC
CTCAATTGCTTTCCAGTCGGGAAACCTGTCGTGCCAGCTGCATTAATGAATCGGCCAACGCGCGGGGAGA
GGCGGTTTGCGTATTGGGCGCTCTTCCGCTTCCTCGCTCACTGACTCGCTGCGCTCGGTCGTTCGGCTGC
GGCGAGCGGTATCAGCTCACTCAAAGGCGGTAATACGGTTATCCACAGAATCAGGGGATAACGCAGGAAA
GAACATGTGAGCAAAAGGCCAGCAAAAGGCCAGGAACCGTAAAAAGGCCGCGTTGCTGGCGTTTTTCCAT
AGGCTCCGCCCCCCTGACGAGCATCACAAAAATCGACGCTCAAGTCAGAGGTGGCGAAACCCGACAGGAC
TATAAAGATACCAGGCGTTTCCCCCTGGAAGCTCCCTCGTGCGCTCTCCTGTTCCGACCCTGCCGCTTAC
CGGATACCTGTCCGCCTTTCTCCCTTCGGGAAGCGTGGCGCTTTCTCATAGCTCACGCTGTAGGTATCTC
AGTTCGGTGTAGGTCGTTCGCTCCAAGCTGGGCTGTGTGCACGAACCCCCCGTTCAGCCCGACCGCTGCG
CCTTATCCGGTAACTATCGTCTTGAGTCCAACCCGGTAAGACACGACTTATCGCCACTGGCAGCAGCCAC
TGGTAACAGGATTAGCAGAGCGAGGTATGTAGGCGGTGCTACAGAGTTCTTGAAGTGGTGGCCTAACTAC
GGCTACACTAGAAGGACAGTATTTGGTATCTGCGCTCTGCTGAAGCCAGTTACCTTCGGAAAAAGAGTTG
GTAGCTCTTGATCCGGCAAACAAACCACCGCTGGTAGCGGTGGTTTTTTTGTTTGCAAGCAGCAGATTAC
GCGCAGAAAAAAAGGATCTCAAGAAGATCCTTTGATCTTTTCTACGGGGTCTGACGCTCAGTGGAACGAA
AACTCACGTTAAGGGATTTTGGTCATGAGATTATCAAAAAGGATCTTCACCTAGATCCTTTTAAATTAAA
AATGAAGTTTTAAATCAATCTAAAGTATATATGAGTAAACTTGGTCTGACAGTTACCAATGCTTAATCAG
TGAGGCACCTATCTCAGCGATCTGTCTATTTCGTTCATCCATAGTTGCCTGACTCCCCGTCGTGTAGATA
ACTACGATACGGGAGGGCTTACCATCTGGCCCCAGTGCTGCAATGATACCGCGAGACCCACGCTCACCGG
CTCCAGATTTATCAGCAATAAACCAGCCAGCCGGAAGGGCCGAGCGCAGAAGTGGTCCTGCAACTTTATC
CGCCTCCATCCAGTCTATTAATTGTTGCCGGGAAGCTAGAGTAAGTAGTTCGCCAGTTAATAGTTTGCGC
AACGTTGTTGCCATTGCTACAGGCATCGTGGTGTCACGCTCGTCGTTTGGTATGGCTTCATTCAGCTCCG
GTTCCCAACGATCAAGGCGAGTTACATGATCCCCCATGTTGTGCAAAAAAGCGGTTAGCTCCTTCGGTCC
TCCGATCGTTGTCAGAAGTAAGTTGGCCGCAGTGTTATCACTCATGGTTATGGCAGCACTGCATAATTCT
CTTACTGTCATGCCATCCGTAAGATGCTTTTCTGTGACTGGTGAGTACTCAACCAAGTCATTCTGAGAAT
AGTGTATGCGGCGACCGAGTTGCTCTTGCCCGGCGTCAATACGGGATAATACCGCGCCACATAGCAGAAC
TTTAAAAGTGCTCATCATTGGAAAACGTTCTTCGGGGCGAAAACTCTCAAGGATCTTACCGCTGTTGAGA
TCCAGTTCGATGTAACCCACTCGTGCACCCAACTGATCTTCAGCATCTTTTACTTTCACCAGCGTTTCTG
GGTGAGCAAAAACAGGAAGGCAAAATGCCGCAAAAAAGGGAATAAGGGCGACACGGAAATGTTGAATACT
CATACTCTTCCTTTTTCAATATTATTGAAGCATTTATCAGGGTTATTGTCTCATGAGCGGATACATATTT
GAATGTATTTAGAAAAATAAACAAATAGGGGTTCCGCGCACATTTCCCCGAAAAGTGCCACCTGACGTCT
AAGAAACCATTATTATCATGACATTAACCTATAAAAATAGGCGTATCACGAGGCC
