Features (pLannotate 1.2.2; 8 found; start..end, strand, type, name):
     52..117     -  CDS            env (fragment): ENV_IPMAE - Experimental evidence at transcript level: Swiss-Prot protein existence level 2. The transmembrane protein (TM) acts as a class I viral fusion protein. Under the current model, the protein has at least 3 conformational states: pre-fusion native state, pre-hairpin intermediate state, and post-fusion hairpin state. During viral and target cell membrane fusion, the coiled coil regions (heptad repeats) assume a trimer-of-hairpins structure, positioning the fusion peptide in close proximity to the C-terminal region of the ectodomain. The formation of this structure appears to drive appo
    137..283     +  CDS            MOS (fragment): MOS_HUMAN - Experimental evidence at protein level: Swiss-Prot protein existence level 1. From Homo sapiens (Human).
    375..479     +  promoter       AmpR promoter: bla
    480..1340    +  CDS            AmpR: β-lactamase; bla; confers resistance to ampicillin, carbenicillin, and related antibiotics
   1511..2099    +  rep_origin     ori: high-copy-number ColE1/pMB1/pBR322/pUC origin of replication
   2282..2365    +  CDS            lacI (fragment): lac repressor; lacI; The lac repressor binds to the lac operator to inhibit transcription in E. coli. This inhibition can be relieved by adding lactose or isopropyl-β-D-thiogalactopyranoside (IPTG).
   2370..2610    +  promoter       U6 promoter: RNA polymerase III promoter for human U6 snRNA
   2604..38      -  CDS            MOS (fragment) (across the origin): MOS_HUMAN - Experimental evidence at protein level: Swiss-Prot protein existence level 1. From Homo sapiens (Human).
>Addgene plasmid #120529 | U6-MosIR | addgene full sequence | sequence record 233976 | Addgene NGS Result
CAGAAACTCCGCTGGGATGCACGTAGGTCCTTGGTGCACCATCAAGCAAGTAAACAAGAAAGGGGGGTAA
ACACAGACTGGGGTAGATGGATAAATAATCTGGTTTACCAAAGTTTTACTCTTTTGGAATCACCCTTGCA
CCAAGGACCTACGTGCATCCCAGCGGAGTTTCTGGGCTGAACTGAACATTGCAAGACTACGCCACGACAA
CATAGTTCGGGTTGTGGCTGCCAGCACGCGCACGCCCGAAGACTCCAACAGCCTAGGTACCTTTTTTCTG
CAGGGGCGGCCTCGTGATACGCCTATTTTTATAGGTTAATGTCATGATAATAATGGTTTCTTAGACGTCA
GGTGGCACTTTTCGGGGAAATGTGCGCGGAACCCCTATTTGTTTATTTTTCTAAATACATTCAAATATGT
ATCCGCTCATGAGACAATAACCCTGATAAATGCTTCAATAATATTGAAAAAGGAAGAGTATGAGTATTCA
ACATTTCCGTGTCGCCCTTATTCCCTTTTTTGCGGCATTTTGCCTTCCTGTTTTTGCTCACCCAGAAACG
CTGGTGAAAGTAAAAGATGCTGAAGATCAGTTGGGTGCACGAGTGGGTTACATCGAACTGGATCTCAACA
GCGGTAAGATCCTTGAGAGTTTTCGCCCCGAAGAACGTTTTCCAATGATGAGCACTTTTAAAGTTCTGCT
ATGTGGCGCGGTATTATCCCGTATTGACGCCGGGCAAGAGCAACTCGGTCGCCGCATACACTATTCTCAG
AATGACTTGGTTGAGTACTCACCAGTCACAGAAAAGCATCTTACGGATGGCATGACAGTAAGAGAATTAT
GCAGTGCTGCCATAACCATGAGTGATAACACTGCGGCCAACTTACTTCTGACAACGATCGGAGGACCGAA
GGAGCTAACCGCTTTTTTGCACAACATGGGGGATCATGTAACTCGCCTTGATCGTTGGGAACCGGAGCTG
AATGAAGCCATACCAAACGACGAGCGTGACACCACGATGCCTGTAGCAATGGCAACAACGTTGCGCAAAC
TATTAACTGGCGAACTACTTACTCTAGCTTCCCGGCAACAATTAATAGACTGGATGGAGGCGGATAAAGT
TGCAGGACCACTTCTGCGCTCGGCCCTTCCGGCTGGCTGGTTTATTGCTGATAAATCTGGAGCCGGTGAG
CGTGGGTCTCGCGGTATCATTGCAGCACTGGGGCCAGATGGTAAGCCCTCCCGTATCGTAGTTATCTACA
CGACGGGGAGTCAGGCAACTATGGATGAACGAAATAGACAGATCGCTGAGATAGGTGCCTCACTGATTAA
GCATTGGTAACTGTCAGACCAAGTTTACTCATATATACTTTAGATTGATTTAAAACTTCATTTTTAATTT
AAAAGGATCTAGGTGAAGATCCTTTTTGATAATCTCATGACCAAAATCCCTTAACGTGAGTTTTCGTTCC
ACTGAGCGTCAGACCCCGTAGAAAAGATCAAAGGATCTTCTTGAGATCCTTTTTTTCTGCGCGTAATCTG
CTGCTTGCAAACAAAAAAACCACCGCTACCAGCGGTGGTTTGTTTGCCGGATCAAGAGCTACCAACTCTT
TTTCCGAAGGTAACTGGCTTCAGCAGAGCGCAGATACCAAATACTGTTCTTCTAGTGTAGCCGTAGTTAG
GCCACCACTTCAAGAACTCTGTAGCACCGCCTACATACCTCGCTCTGCTAATCCTGTTACCAGTGGCTGC
TGCCAGTGGCGATAAGTCGTGTCTTACCGGGTTGGACTCAAGACGATAGTTACCGGATAAGGCGCAGCGG
TCGGGCTGAACGGGGGGTTCGTGCACACAGCCCAGCTTGGAGCGAACGACCTACACCGAACTGAGATACC
TACAGCGTGAGCTATGAGAAAGCGCCACGCTTCCCGAAGGGAGAAAGGCGGACAGGTATCCGGTAAGCGG
CAGGGTCGGAACAGGAGAGCGCACGAGGGAGCTTCCAGGGGGAAACGCCTGGTATCTTTATAGTCCTGTC
GGGTTTCGCCACCTCTGACTTGAGCGTCGATTTTTGTGATGCTCGTCAGGGGGGCGGAGCCTATGGAAAA
ACGCCAGCAACGCGGCCTTTTTACGGTTCCTGGCCTTTTGCTGGCCTTTTGCTCACATGTTCTTTCCTGC
GTTATCCCCTGATTCTGTGGATAACCGTATTACCGCCTTTGAGTGAGCTGATACCGCTCGCCGCAGCCGA
ACGACCGAGCGCAGCGAGTCAGTGAGCGAGGAAGCGGAAGAGCGCCCAATACGCAAACCGCCTCTCCCCG
CGCGTTGGCCGATTCATTAATGCAGCTGGCACGACAGGTTTCCCGACTGGAAAGCAATTGAGGGCCTATT
TCCCATGATTCCTTCATATTTGCATATACGATACAAGGCTGTTAGAGAGATAATTGGAATTAATTTGACT
GTAAACACAAAGATATTAGTACAAAATACGTGACGTAGAAAGTAATAATTTCTTGGGTAGTTTGCAGTTT
TAAAATTATGTTTTAAAATGGACTATCATATGCTTACCGTAACTTGAAAGTATTTCGATTTCTTGGCTTT
ATATATCTTGTGGAAAGGACGAAACACCGGTACCTAGGCTGTTGGAGTCTTCGGGCGTGCGCGTGCTGGC
AGCCACAACCCGAACTATGTTGTCGTGGCGTAGTCTTGCAATGTTCAGTTCAGCC
